>Addgene plasmid #120379 | pAcGFP-Jpx9 | addgene full sequence | sequence record 234991 | Addgene NGS Result
TAGTTATTAATAGTAATCAATTACGGGGTCATTAGTTCATAGCCCATATATGGAGTTCCGCGTTACATAA
CTTACGGTAAATGGCCCGCCTGGCTGACCGCCCAACGACCCCCGCCCATTGACGTCAATAATGACGTATG
TTCCCATAGTAACGCCAATAGGGACTTTCCATTGACGTCAATGGGTGGAGTATTTACGGTAAACTGCCCA
CTTGGCAGTACATCAAGTGTATCATATGCCAAGTACGCCCCCTATTGACGTCAATGACGGTAAATGGCCC
GCCTGGCATTATGCCCAGTACATGACCTTATGGGACTTTCCTACTTGGCAGTACATCTACGTATTAGTCA
TCGCTATTACCATGGTGATGCGGTTTTGGCAGTACATCAATGGGCGTGGATAGCGGTTTGACTCACGGGG
ATTTCCAAGTCTCCACCCCATTGACGTCAATGGGAGTTTGTTTTGGCACCAAAATCAACGGGACTTTCCA
AAATGTCGTAACAACTCCGCCCCATTGACGCAAATGGGCGGTAGGCGTGTACGGTGGGAGGTCTATATAA
GCAGAGCTGGTTTAGTGAACCGTCAGATCCGCTAGCGCTACCGGTCGCCACCATGGTGAGCAAGGGCGCC
GAGCTGTTCACCGGCATCGTGCCCATCCTGATCGAGCTGAATGGCGATGTGAATGGCCACAAGTTCAGCG
TGAGCGGCGAGGGCGAGGGCGATGCCACCTACGGCAAGCTGACCCTGAAGTTCATCTGCACCACCGGCAA
GCTGCCTGTGCCCTGGCCCACCCTGGTGACCACCCTGAGCTACGGCGTGCAGTGCTTCTCACGCTACCCC
GATCACATGAAGCAGCACGACTTCTTCAAGAGCGCCATGCCTGAGGGCTACATCCAGGAGCGCACCATCT
TCTTCGAGGATGACGGCAACTACAAGTCGCGCGCCGAGGTGAAGTTCGAGGGCGATACCCTGGTGAATCG
CATCGAGCTGACCGGCACCGATTTCAAGGAGGATGGCAACATCCTGGGCAATAAGATGGAGTACAACTAC
AACGCCCACAATGTGTACATCATGACCGACAAGGCCAAGAATGGCATCAAGGTGAACTTCAAGATCCGCC
ACAACATCGAGGATGGCAGCGTGCAGCTGGCCGACCACTACCAGCAGAATACCCCCATCGGCGATGGCCC
TGTGCTGCTGCCCGATAACCACTACCTGTCCACCCAGAGCGCCCTGTCCAAGGACCCCAACGAGAAGCGC
GATCACATGATCTACTTCGGCTTCGTGACCGCCGCCGCCATCACCCACGGCATGGATGAGCTGTACAAGT
CCGGACTCAGATCATAAAGTTCGCTCTTGTTGCCCAGGCTGGAATGCAATGGCATGACCTTGGCTCACTG
CAACCTCTGCCTCCCCAGTTCAAGTGGTTCTCCTGCCTCAGCCTCCCGAGTAGCTGTCAATTCTGCAGTC
GACGGTACCGCGGGCCCGGGATCCACCGGATCTAGATAACTGATCATAATCAGCCATACCACATTTGTAG
AGGTTTTACTTGCTTTAAAAAACCTCCCACACCTCCCCCTGAACCTGAAACATAAAATGAATGCAATTGT
TGTTGTTAACTTGTTTATTGCAGCTTATAATGGTTACAAATAAAGCAATAGCATCACAAATTTCACAAAT
AAAGCATTTTTTTCACTGCATTCTAGTTGTGGTTTGTCCAAACTCATCAATGTATCTTAACGCGTAAATT
GTAAGCGTTAATATTTTGTTAAAATTCGCGTTAAATTTTTGTTAAATCAGCTCATTTTTTAACCAATAGG
CCGAAATCGGCAAAATCCCTTATAAATCAAAAGAATAGACCGAGATAGGGT
[37 nt withheld, positions 1872-1908]
AAAGAACGTGGACTCCAACGTCAAAGG
[49 nt withheld, positions 1936-1984]
T
[91 nt withheld, positions 1986-2076]
G
[124 nt withheld, positions 2078-2201]
CAGGTGGCACTTTTCGGGGAAATGTGCGCGGAACCCCTATTTGTTTATTTTTCTAAATACATTCAAATAT
GTATCCGCTCATGAGACAATAACCCTGATAAATGCTTCAATAATATTGAAAAAGGAAGAGTCCTGAGGCG
GAAAGAACCAGCTGTGGAATGTGTGTCAGTTAGGGTGTGGAAAGTCCCCAGGCTCCCCAGCAGGCAGAAG
TATGCAAAGCATGCATCTCAATTAGTCAGCAACCAGGTGTGGAAAGTCCCCAGGCTCCCCAGCAGGCAGA
AGTATGCAAAGCATGCATCTCAATTAGTCAGCAACCATAGTCCCGCCCCTAACTCCGCCCATCCCGCCCC
TAACTCCGCCCAGTTCCGCCCATTCTCCGCCCCATGGCTGACTAATTTTTTTTATTTATGCAGAGGCCGA
GGCCGCCTCGGCCTCTGAGCTATTCCAGAAGTAGTGAGGAGGCTTTTTTGGAGGCCTAGGCTTTTGCAAA
GATCGATCAAGAGACAGGATGAGGATCGTTTCGCATGATTGAACAAGATGGATTGCACGCAGGTTCTCCG
GCCGCTTGGGTGGAGAGGCTATTCGGCTATGACTGGGCACAACAGACAATCGGCTGCTCTGATGCCGCCG
TGTTCCGGCTGTCAGCGCAGGGGCGCCCGGTTCTTTTTGTCAAGACCGACCTGTCCGGTGCCCTGAATGA
ACTGCAAGACGAGGCAGCGCGGCTATCGTGGCTGGCCACGACGGGCGTTCCTTGCGCAGCTGTGCTCGAC
GTTGTCACTGAAGCGGGAAGGGACTGGCTGCTATTGGGCGAAGTGCCGGGGCAGGATCTCCTGTCATCTC
ACCTTGCTCCTGCCGAGAAAGTATCCATCATGGCTGATGCAATGCGGCGGCTGCATACGCTTGATCCGGC
TACCTGCCCATTCGACCACCAAGCGAAACATCGCATCGAGCGAGCACGTACTCGGATGGAAGCCGGTCTT
GTCGATCAGGATGATCTGGACGAAGAGCATCAGGGGCTCGCGCCAGCCGAACTGTTCGCCAGGCTCAAGG
CGAGCATGCCCGACGGCGAGGATCTCGTCGTGACCCATGGCGATGCCTGCTTGCCGAATATCATGGTGGA
AAATGGCCGCTTTTCTGGATTCATCGACTGTGGCCGGCTGGGTGTGGCGGACCGCTATCAGGACATAGCG
TTGGCTACCCGTGATATTGCTGAAGAGCTTGGCGGCGAATGGGCTGACCGCTTCCTCGTGCTTTACGGTA
TCGCCGCTCCCGATTCGCAGCGCATCGCCTTCTATCGCCTTCTTGACGAGTTCTTCTGAGCGGGACTCTG
GGGTTCGAAATGACCGACCAAGCGACGCCCAACCTGCCATCACGAGATTTCGATTCCACCGCCGCCTTCT
ATGAAAGGTTGGGCTTCGGAATCGTTTTCCGGGACGCCGGCTGGATGATCCTCCAGCGCGGGGATCTCAT
GCTGGAGTTCTTCGCCCACCCTAGGGGGAGGCTAACTGAAACACGGAAGGAGACAATACCGGAAGGAACC
CGCGCTATGACGGCAATAAAAAGACAGAATAAAACGCACGGTGTTGGGTCGTTTGTTCATAAACGCGGGG
TTCGGTCCCAGGGCTGGCACTCTGTCGATACCCCACCGAGACCCCATTGGGGCCAATACGCCCGCGTTTC
TTCCTTTTCCCCACCCCACCCCCCAAGTTCGGGTGAAGGCCCAGGGCTCGCAGCCAACGTCGGGGCGGCA
GGCCCTGCCATAGCCTCAGGTTACTCATATATACTTTAGATTGATTTAAAACTTCATTTTTAATTTAAAA
GGATCTAGGTGAAGATCCTTTTTGATAATCTCATGACCAAAATCCCTTAACGTGAGTTTTCGTTCCACTG
AGCGTCAGACCCCGTAGAAAAGATCAAAGGATCTTCTTGAGATCCTTTTTTTCTGCGCGTAATCTGCTGC
TTGCAAACAAAAAAACCACCGCTACCAGCGGTGGTTTGTTTGCCGGATCAAGAGCTACCAACTCTTTTTC
CGAAGGTAACTGGCTTCAGCAGAGCGCAGATACCAAATACTGTTCTTCTAGTGTAGCCGTAGTTAGGCCA
CCACTTCAAGAACTCTGTAGCACCGCCTACATACCTCGCTCTGCTAATCCTGTTACCAGTGGCTGCTGCC
AGTGGCGATAAGTCGTGTCTTACCGGGTTGGACTCAAGACGATAGTTACCGGATAAGGCGCAGCGGTCGG
GCTGAACGGGGGGTTCGTGCACACAGCCCAGCTTGGAGCGAACGACCTACACCGAACTGAGATACCTACA
GCGTGAGCTATGAGAAAGCGCCACGCTTCCCGAAGGGAGAAAGGCGGACAGGTATCCGGTAAGCGGCAGG
GTCGGAACAGGAGAGCGCACGAGGGAGCTTCCAGGGGGAAACGCCTGGTATCTTTATAGTCCTGTCGGGT
TTCGCCACCTCTGACTTGAGCGTCGATTTTTGTGATGCTCGTCAGGGGGGCGGAGCCTATGGAAAAACGC
CAGCAACGCGGCCTTTTTACGGTTCCTGGCCTTTTGCTGGCCTTTTGCTCACATGTTCTTTCCTGCGTTA
TCCCCTGATTCTGTGGATAACCGTATTACCGCCATGCAT
Features (pLannotate 1.2.2; 15 found; start..end, strand, type, name):
     61..364     +  enhancer       CMV enhancer: human cytomegalovirus immediate early enhancer
    365..568     +  promoter       CMV promoter: human cytomegalovirus (CMV) immediate early promoter
    613..1329    +  CDS            AcGFP1: AcGFP1 is a basic (constitutively fluorescent) green fluorescent protein, derived from Aequorea coerulescens.
   1351..1449    +  CDS            MYL10 (fragment): MYL10_HUMAN - Also known as MYLC2PL, PLRLC. Experimental evidence at protein level: Swiss-Prot protein existence level 1. From Homo sapiens (Human).
   1459..1494    +  misc_feature   MCS (fragment): multiple cloning site
   1511..1595    +  CDS            large T antigen (fragment): large T antigen from SV40 (simian virus 40)
   1618..1739    +  polyA_signal   SV40 poly(A) signal: SV40 polyadenylation signal
   1773..2201    -  rep_origin     f1 ori (sequence partly withheld): f1 bacteriophage origin of replication; arrow indicates direction of (+) strand synthesis
   2228..2332    +  promoter       AmpR promoter: bla
   2334..2691    +  promoter       SV40 promoter: SV40 enhancer and early promoter
   2726..3520    +  CDS            NeoR/KanR: aminoglycoside phosphotransferase from Tn5; aph(3')-II (or nptII); confers resistance to neomycin, kanamycin, and G418 (Geneticin®)
   3541..3693    +  CDS            ble (fragment): BLE_KLEPN - Experimental evidence at protein level: Swiss-Prot protein existence level 1. Binding protein with a strong affinity to the bleomycin family of antibiotics. Binds to CL990; an antimitotic-antibiotic compound. From Klebsiella pneumoniae.
   3752..3799    +  polyA_signal   HSV TK poly(A) signal: herpes simplex virus thymidine kinase polyadenylation signal (Cole and Stacy, 1985)
   3890..3906    -  polyA_signal   bGH poly(A) signal (fragment): bovine growth hormone polyadenylation signal
   4128..4716    +  rep_origin     ori: high-copy-number ColE1/pMB1/pBR322/pUC origin of replication
