[The description below was written by a language model from this plasmid's Addgene catalogue record and pLannotate feature annotations shown in this document.]
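Description:
pAcGFP-Jpx9 is a mammalian expression plasmid built on the pAcGFP1-C1 backbone and designed as a reporter for RNA nuclear localization. It carries a 109 bp fragment of the human long noncoding RNA JPX placed downstream of the AcGFP1 coding sequence, so that the CMV immediate-early enhancer and promoter drive a single transcript consisting of the green fluorescent protein message followed by the JPX-derived sequence, terminated by the SV40 polyadenylation signal. The catalogue lists AcGFP1 as an N-terminal tag on the insert. Given the stated purpose and the noncoding nature of JPX, however, the fragment most plausibly serves as an RNA element appended to the GFP mRNA, letting its effect on the nuclear versus cytoplasmic distribution of an otherwise ordinary mRNA be assessed. The record does not spell out the exact arrangement or the readout.

The sequenced plasmid is about 4.8 kb. The automated annotation does not label the JPX insert. Instead, it places a short "MYL10 fragment" call in the roughly 100 bp region just after AcGFP1 and before the remaining multiple cloning site. This position and size match the expected insert, so the call is probably a spurious similarity hit. Other small fragment calls (large T antigen, ble, bGH poly(A)) likewise appear to be backbone remnants or annotation artefacts.

Propagation in bacteria relies on a high-copy ColE1/pUC-type origin, and an f1 origin is also present. A single NeoR/KanR aminoglycoside phosphotransferase gene, preceded by both a bacterial promoter and the SV40 early promoter and followed by the HSV TK polyadenylation signal, confers kanamycin resistance in E. coli and G418 resistance in mammalian cells.
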