Addgene plasmid #120379: pAcGFP-Jpx9
Purpose: Reporter for RNA nuclear localization
Depositing lab: Igor Ulitsky. Depositing organization: Weizmann Institute of Science. Publication: Sequences enriched in Alu repeats drive nuclear localization of long RNAs in human cells. Lubelsky Y, Ulitsky I. Nature. 2018 Mar 1;555(7694):107-111. doi: 10.1038/nature25757. Epub 2018 Jan 24. PubMed 29466324.
Backbone
  Vector backbone: pAcGFP1-C1
  Vector type: Mammalian Expression
  Selectable markers: Neomycin (select with G418)
Growth in bacteria
  Bacterial resistance: Kanamycin, 50 μg/mL
  Growth temperature: 37°C
  Growth strain: DH5alpha
  Copy number: High Copy
Gene/Insert
  Gene/Insert name: JPX
  Species: H. sapiens (human)
  Insert size (bp): 109
  GenBank ID: NR_024582
  Entrez Gene: JPX (a.k.a. DCBALD06, ENOX, LINC00183, NCRNA00183)
  Promoter: CMV
  Tag / fusion protein: AcGFP1 (N terminal on insert)
  Cloning method: Ligation Independent Cloning
  Sequencing primers: 5′ acgagaagcgcgatcacatg; 3′ gtgatgctattgctttatttgtaacc
Terms and licenses: Academic/Nonprofit Terms; Industry Terms: Not Available to Industry
How to cite: pAcGFP-Jpx9 was a gift from Igor Ulitsky (Addgene plasmid # 120379 ; http://n2t.net/addgene:120379 ; RRID:Addgene_120379)
